Addgene plasmid #192210: pCon-IFl_Con-IEr
Purpose: Consensus I-F CRISPR Leader and a CRISPR locus with two consensus I-E repeats, for integration assays.
Depositing lab: Blake Wiedenheft. Depositing organization: Montana State University. Publication: Structure reveals why genome folding is necessary for site-specific integration of foreign DNA into CRISPR arrays. Santiago-Frangos A, Henriques WS, Wiegand T, Gauvin CC, Buyukyoruk M, Graham AB, Wilkinson RA, Triem L, Neselu K, Eng ET, Lander GC, Wiedenheft B. Nat Struct Mol Biol. 2023 Nov;30(11):1675-1685. doi: 10.1038/s41594-023-01097-2. Epub 2023 Sep 14. PubMed 37710013.
Backbone
  Vector backbone: pUC57
  Total vector size (bp): 2975
  Vector type: Bacterial Expression
Growth in bacteria
  Bacterial resistance: Ampicillin, 100 μg/mL
  Growth temperature: 37°C
  Growth strain: DH5alpha
  Copy number: High Copy
Gene/Insert
  Gene/Insert name: Consensus I-F Leader and Consensus I-E Locus DNA
  Species: Synthetic
  Insert size (bp): 299
  Cloning method: Unknown
  Sequencing primers: 5′ CCCAGTCACGACGTTGTAAAACG; 3′ AGCGGATAACAATTTCACACAGG
Terms and licenses: Academic/Nonprofit Terms; Industry Terms: Not Available to Industry
Depositor comments: Please visit https://doi.org/10.1101/2023.05.26.542337 for bioRxiv preprint.
How to cite: pCon-IFl_Con-IEr was a gift from Blake Wiedenheft (Addgene plasmid # 192210 ; http://n2t.net/addgene:192210 ; RRID:Addgene_192210)
