[The description below was written by a language model from this plasmid's Addgene catalogue record and pLannotate feature annotations shown in this document.]
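Description:
pCon-IFl_Con-IEr is a small (2,975 bp) high-copy bacterial plasmid built on the pUC57 cloning backbone. It carries a 299 bp synthetic insert made of a consensus type I-F CRISPR leader placed next to a minimal CRISPR locus containing two consensus type I-E repeats. The plasmid is propagated in E. coli through the ColE1/pMB1-type pUC origin and is selected with ampicillin, with β-lactamase (AmpR) expressed from its native bla promoter. The other annotated features are standard pUC-family remnants: the lac promoter, lac operator and CAP binding site, a truncated lacZα fragment, and short fragments of lacI, bom and rop. The rop and lacI pieces are partial and not expected to be functional.

The annotation does not label the synthetic insert itself. There is an unannotated gap between the lacZα fragment and the lac operator, which is where the multiple cloning site normally sits in pUC vectors, so the leader-repeat DNA most likely lies there, interrupting lacZα. Although the plasmid is catalogued as a bacterial expression vector, the insert is non-coding DNA and seems intended as a target substrate rather than as something to be expressed. Its stated purpose is use in integration assays, in which CRISPR adaptation machinery inserts foreign DNA (new spacers) at the leader-proximal repeat of an array. Pairing a leader from one subtype (I-F) with repeats from another (I-E) creates a chimeric substrate. Such a substrate would be suited to separating the contributions of leader and repeat sequences to site-specific integration, though the record does not describe the experimental design in detail.
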