Features (pLannotate 1.2.2; 10 found; start..end, strand, type, name):
    137..236     +  misc_feature   bom (fragment): basis of mobility region from pBR322
    242..399     -  CDS            lacZα (fragment): LacZα fragment of β-galactosidase; lacZ fragment
    778..794     -  protein_bind   lac operator: The lac repressor binds to the lac operator to inhibit transcription in E. coli. This inhibition can be relieved by adding lactose or isopropyl-β-D-thiogalactopyranoside (IPTG). lac repressor encoded by lacI
    802..832     -  promoter       lac promoter: promoter for the E. coli lac operon
    847..868     -  protein_bind   CAP binding site: CAP binding activates transcription in the presence of cAMP. E. coli catabolite activator protein
    881..973     -  CDS            lacI (fragment): lac repressor; lacI; The lac repressor binds to the lac operator to inhibit transcription in E. coli. This inhibition can be relieved by adding lactose or isopropyl-β-D-thiogalactopyranoside (IPTG).
   1156..1744    -  rep_origin     ori: high-copy-number ColE1/pMB1/pBR322/pUC origin of replication
   1915..2775    -  CDS            AmpR: β-lactamase; bla; confers resistance to ampicillin, carbenicillin, and related antibiotics
   2776..2880    -  promoter       AmpR promoter: bla
   2975..35      +  CDS            rop (fragment) (across the origin): Rop protein, which maintains plasmids at low copy number; rop
>Addgene plasmid #192210 | pCon-IFl_Con-IEr | addgene full sequence | sequence record 381901 | Addgene NGS Result
TCGCGCGTTTCGGTGATGACGGTGAAAACCTCTGACACATGCAGCTCCCGGAGACGGTCACAGCTTGTCT
GTAAGCGGATGCCGGGAGCAGACAAGCCCGTCAGGGCGCGTCAGCGGGTGTTGGCGGGTGTCGGGGCTGG
CTTAACTATGCGGCATCAGAGCAGATTGTACTGAGAGTGCACCATATGCGGTGTGAAATACCGCACAGAT
GCGTAAGGAGAAAATACCGCATCAGGCGCCATTCGCCATTCAGGCTGCGCAACTGTTGGGAAGGGCGATC
GGTGCGGGCCTCTTCGCTATTACGCCAGCTGGCGAAAGGGGGATGTGCTGCAAGGCGATTAAGTTGGGTA
ACGCCAGGGTTTTCCCAGTCACGACGTTGTAAAACGACGGCCAGTGAATTCGAGCTCGGTACCTCGCGAA
TGCATCTAGATCCATGGACCCTTTTTTCGGACGATTTAAAAAACCCTTATAAATCAGCAAGTTACGAGAC
CTCGAAAAAAAAGGGTTTCTGGCGGGAAAAACTCAAAAAACGCTTCGAAATCAACCGGTTATAGGTTTTC
GGAGCTAGTGTTCCCCGCGCGAGCGGGGATGAACCGATCAGCCGGACGTTGTAGTAGTCGAGCGCGGTGT
GTTCCCCGCGCGAGCGGGGATGAACCGGCCGGGTGGTGACTTCTGGACGGCGTTCGTCAAGGATCCATCG
GATCCCGGGCCCGTCGACTGCAGAGGCCTGCATGCAAGCTTGGCGTAATCATGGTCATAGCTGTTTCCTG
TGTGAAATTGTTATCCGCTCACAATTCCACACAACATACGAGCCGGAAGCATAAAGTGTAAAGCCTGGGG
TGCCTAATGAGTGAGCTAACTCACATTAATTGCGTTGCGCTCACTGCCCGCTTTCCAGTCGGGAAACCTG
TCGTGCCAGCTGCATTAATGAATCGGCCAACGCGCGGGGAGAGGCGGTTTGCGTATTGGGCGCTCTTCCG
CTTCCTCGCTCACTGACTCGCTGCGCTCGGTCGTTCGGCTGCGGCGAGCGGTATCAGCTCACTCAAAGGC
GGTAATACGGTTATCCACAGAATCAGGGGATAACGCAGGAAAGAACATGTGAGCAAAAGGCCAGCAAAAG
GCCAGGAACCGTAAAAAGGCCGCGTTGCTGGCGTTTTTCCATAGGCTCCGCCCCCCTGACGAGCATCACA
AAAATCGACGCTCAAGTCAGAGGTGGCGAAACCCGACAGGACTATAAAGATACCAGGCGTTTCCCCCTGG
AAGCTCCCTCGTGCGCTCTCCTGTTCCGACCCTGCCGCTTACCGGATACCTGTCCGCCTTTCTCCCTTCG
GGAAGCGTGGCGCTTTCTCATAGCTCACGCTGTAGGTATCTCAGTTCGGTGTAGGTCGTTCGCTCCAAGC
TGGGCTGTGTGCACGAACCCCCCGTTCAGCCCGACCGCTGCGCCTTATCCGGTAACTATCGTCTTGAGTC
CAACCCGGTAAGACACGACTTATCGCCACTGGCAGCAGCCACTGGTAACAGGATTAGCAGAGCGAGGTAT
GTAGGCGGTGCTACAGAGTTCTTGAAGTGGTGGCCTAACTACGGCTACACTAGAAGAACAGTATTTGGTA
TCTGCGCTCTGCTGAAGCCAGTTACCTTCGGAAAAAGAGTTGGTAGCTCTTGATCCGGCAAACAAACCAC
CGCTGGTAGCGGTGGTTTTTTTGTTTGCAAGCAGCAGATTACGCGCAGAAAAAAAGGATCTCAAGAAGAT
CCTTTGATCTTTTCTACGGGGTCTGACGCTCAGTGGAACGAAAACTCACGTTAAGGGATTTTGGTCATGA
GATTATCAAAAAGGATCTTCACCTAGATCCTTTTAAATTAAAAATGAAGTTTTAAATCAATCTAAAGTAT
ATATGAGTAAACTTGGTCTGACAGTTACCAATGCTTAATCAGTGAGGCACCTATCTCAGCGATCTGTCTA
TTTCGTTCATCCATAGTTGCCTGACTCCCCGTCGTGTAGATAACTACGATACGGGAGGGCTTACCATCTG
GCCCCAGTGCTGCAATGATACCGCGAGACCCACGCTCACCGGCTCCAGATTTATCAGCAATAAACCAGCC
AGCCGGAAGGGCCGAGCGCAGAAGTGGTCCTGCAACTTTATCCGCCTCCATCCAGTCTATTAATTGTTGC
CGGGAAGCTAGAGTAAGTAGTTCGCCAGTTAATAGTTTGCGCAACGTTGTTGCCATTGCTACAGGCATCG
TGGTGTCACGCTCGTCGTTTGGTATGGCTTCATTCAGCTCCGGTTCCCAACGATCAAGGCGAGTTACATG
ATCCCCCATGTTGTGCAAAAAAGCGGTTAGCTCCTTCGGTCCTCCGATCGTTGTCAGAAGTAAGTTGGCC
GCAGTGTTATCACTCATGGTTATGGCAGCACTGCATAATTCTCTTACTGTCATGCCATCCGTAAGATGCT
TTTCTGTGACTGGTGAGTACTCAACCAAGTCATTCTGAGAATAGTGTATGCGGCGACCGAGTTGCTCTTG
CCCGGCGTCAATACGGGATAATACCGCGCCACATAGCAGAACTTTAAAAGTGCTCATCATTGGAAAACGT
TCTTCGGGGCGAAAACTCTCAAGGATCTTACCGCTGTTGAGATCCAGTTCGATGTAACCCACTCGTGCAC
CCAACTGATCTTCAGCATCTTTTACTTTCACCAGCGTTTCTGGGTGAGCAAAAACAGGAAGGCAAAATGC
CGCAAAAAAGGGAATAAGGGCGACACGGAAATGTTGAATACTCATACTCTTCCTTTTTCAATATTATTGA
AGCATTTATCAGGGTTATTGTCTCATGAGCGGATACATATTTGAATGTATTTAGAAAAATAAACAAATAG
GGGTTCCGCGCACATTTCCCCGAAAAGTGCCACCTGACGTCTAAGAAACCATTATTATCATGACATTAAC
CTATAAAAATAGGCGTATCACGAGGCCCTTTCGTC
